Addgene plasmid #45059: pBa.Kif5c 1-559.GFP
Depositing lab: Gary Banker & Marvin Bentley. Depositing organization: Oregon Health & Science University. Publication: A change in the selective translocation of the Kinesin-1 motor domain marks the initial specification of the axon. Jacobson C, Schnapp B, Banker GA. Neuron. 2006 Mar 16;49(6):797-804. 10.1016/j.neuron.2006.02.005 PubMed 16543128.
Backbone
  Vector backbone: pBa-eGFP
  Backbone size w/o insert (bp): 6755
  Total vector size (bp): 8410
  Vector type: Mammalian Expression
Growth in bacteria
  Bacterial resistance: Ampicillin, 100 μg/mL
  Growth temperature: 37°C
  Growth strain: Stbl3
  Copy number: High Copy
Gene/Insert
  Gene/Insert name: Kif5c (alt names: Kif5c560; kinesin family member 5C)
  Species: R. norvegicus (rat)
  Insert size (bp): 1676
  Mutation: motor domain aa1-559
  GenBank ID: NM_001107730.1
  Entrez Gene: Kif5c
  Promoter: Chicken Beta Actin
  Tag / fusion protein: GFP (C terminal on backbone)
  Cloning method: Ligation Independent Cloning
  Sequencing primers: 5′ TTCGGCTTCTGGCGTGTGAC; 3′ GTGGTTTGTCCAAACTCATC
Resource information
  A portion of this plasmid was derived from a plasmid made by: Kif 5c received from Bruce Schnapp, Oregon Health & Science University
Terms and licenses: Academic/Nonprofit Terms; Industry Terms: Not Available to Industry
Depositor comments: pBa vector is susceptable to recombination and should not be grown in fast growing bacteria or cloned using recombination. XL 10-Gold, Stbl3, OmniMax2, DH5alpha, and XL 1-Blue are suitable growth strains.
How to cite: pBa.Kif5c 1-559.GFP was a gift from Gary Banker & Marvin Bentley (Addgene plasmid # 45059 ; http://n2t.net/addgene:45059 ; RRID:Addgene_45059)
