[The description below was written by a language model from this plasmid's Addgene catalogue record and pLannotate feature annotations shown in this document.]
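Description:
pBa.Kif5c 1-559.GFP is an 8.4 kb mammalian expression plasmid built on the pBa-eGFP backbone. It encodes a truncated rat kinesin-1 heavy chain, Kif5c, fused at its C terminus to EGFP. The insert of about 1.7 kb covers amino acids 1-559 and is described in the record as the motor domain construct (also called Kif5c560), so the C-terminal remainder of the full-length protein is absent. Transcription is driven by the chicken β-actin promoter, followed by a chimeric chicken β-actin/rabbit β-globin intron, an arrangement commonly used for strong constitutive expression in mammalian cells. An SV40 polyadenylation signal terminates the message. A short SV40 large T antigen fragment annotated between EGFP and the poly(A) signal most likely belongs to the same SV40-derived 3′ segment. The automated annotation marks only the first ~720 bp of the Kif5c coding region. The gap between that feature and EGFP is consistent with the rest of the stated insert, which was simply not matched by the annotation tool.

In bacteria the plasmid is maintained by a high-copy ColE1/pUC-type origin and selected with ampicillin through the β-lactamase gene. Fragments of lacI, lacZα, rop and bom, together with a lac promoter/operator, are cloning-vector remnants with no evident role in expression. The depositors note that the pBa backbone is prone to recombination, and recombination-tolerant strains such as Stbl3 are specified for its propagation. The associated publication concerns selective translocation of the kinesin-1 motor domain as an early marker of axon specification, so the construct is suited to live fluorescence imaging of where this motor accumulates in developing neurons.
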