Features (pLannotate 1.2.2; 16 found; start..end, strand, type, name):
    418..693     +  promoter       chicken β-actin promoter: No description available
    694..1653    +  intron         chimeric intron: chimera between introns from chicken β-actin and rabbit β-globin
   1700..2416    +  CDS            Kif5c: KIF5C_RAT - Also known as Nkhc2. Experimental evidence at protein level: Swiss-Prot protein existence level 1. Involved in synaptic transmission (By similarity). Mediates dendritic trafficking of mRNAs (By similarity). Kinesin is a microtubule-associated force-producing protein that may play a role in organelle transport (By similarity). Required for anterograde axonal transportation of MAPK8IP3/JIP3 which is essential for MAPK8IP3/JIP3 function in axon elongation (PubMed:23576431). From Rattus norvegicus (Rat).
   3398..4114    +  CDS            EGFP: EGFP is a basic (constitutively fluorescent) green fluorescent protein published in 1996, derived from Aequorea victoria. It is reported to be a rapidly-maturing weak dimer with moderate acid sensitivity.
   4139..4224    +  CDS            large T antigen (fragment): large T antigen from SV40 (simian virus 40)
   4247..4381    +  polyA_signal   SV40 poly(A) signal: SV40 polyadenylation signal
   4437..4453    -  protein_bind   lac operator: The lac repressor binds to the lac operator to inhibit transcription in E. coli. This inhibition can be relieved by adding lactose or isopropyl-β-D-thiogalactopyranoside (IPTG). lac repressor encoded by lacI
   4461..4491    -  promoter       lac promoter: promoter for the E. coli lac operon
   4506..4527    -  protein_bind   CAP binding site: CAP binding activates transcription in the presence of cAMP. E. coli catabolite activator protein
   4540..4632    -  CDS            lacI (fragment): lac repressor; lacI; The lac repressor binds to the lac operator to inhibit transcription in E. coli. This inhibition can be relieved by adding lactose or isopropyl-β-D-thiogalactopyranoside (IPTG).
   4815..5403    -  rep_origin     ori: high-copy-number ColE1/pMB1/pBR322/pUC origin of replication
   5574..6434    -  CDS            AmpR: β-lactamase; bla; confers resistance to ampicillin, carbenicillin, and related antibiotics
   6435..6539    -  promoter       AmpR promoter: bla
   6634..6669    +  CDS            rop (fragment): Rop protein, which maintains plasmids at low copy number; rop
   6772..6870    +  misc_feature   bom (fragment): basis of mobility region from pBR322
   6876..7030    -  CDS            lacZα (fragment): LacZα fragment of β-galactosidase; lacZ fragment
>Addgene plasmid #45059 | pBa.Kif5c 1-559.GFP | depositor full sequence | sequence record 62481 | pBa.Kif5c 1-559.GFP sequence 8410 bps
TTAGTGCATGCATACCCCTCGGTGTTATTGCTGCTCTGTGCACGCACGCTCATTGTATCACTTCATCCCA
GTGCATGCACTCACACTGGAGCGATTGCTGCTCGGTGCACGCACACTCATTGTATCACGTCAGCTCAGTG
GCTGCACGCACACCGGTGTTATTGCTGCTCGGTGCGTGCATGCACATCAGTGTCGCTGCAGCTCAGTGCA
TGCACGCTCATTGCCCATCGCTATCCCTGCCTCTCCTGCTGGCGCTCCCCGGGAGGTGACTTCAAGGGGA
CCGCAGGACCACCTCGGGGGTGGGGGGAGGGCTGCACACGCGGACCCCGCTCCCCCTCCCCAACAAAGCA
CTGTGGAATCAAAAAGGGGGGAGGGGGGATGGAGGGGCGCGTCACACCCCCGCCCCACACCCTCACCTCG
AGGTGAGCCCCACGTTCTGCTTCACTCTCCCCATCTCCCCCCCCTCCCCACCCCCAATTTTGTATTTATT
TATTTTTTAATTATTTTGTGCAGCGATGGGGGCGGGGGGGGGGGGGGCGCGCGCCAGGCGGGGCGGGGCG
GGGCGAGGGGCGGGGCGGGGCGAGGCGGAGAGGTGCGGCGGCAGCCAATCAGAGCGGCGCGCTCCGAAAG
TTTCCTTTTATGGCGAGGCGGCGGCGGCGGCGGCCCTATAAAAAGCGAAGCGCGCGGCGGGCGGGAGTCG
CTGCGTTGCCTTCGCCCCGTGCCCCGCTCCGCGCCGCCTCGCGCCGCCCGCCCCGGCTCTGACTGACCGC
GTTACTCCCACAGGTGAGCGGGCGGGACGGCCCTTCTCCTCCGGGCTGTAATTAGCGCTTGGTTTAATGA
CGGCTCGTTTCTTTTCTGTGGCTGCGTGAAAGCCTTAAAGGGCTCCGGGAGGGCCCTTTGTGCGGGGGGG
AGCGGCTCGGGGGGTGCGTGCGTGTGTGTGTGCGTGGGGAGCGCCGCGTGCGGCCCGCGCTGCCCGGCGG
CTGTGAGCGCTGCGGGCGCGGCGCGGGGCTTTGTGCGCTCCGCGTGTGCGCGAGGGGAGCGCGGCCGGGG
GCGGTGCCCCGCGGTGCGGGGGGGCTGCGAGGGGAACAAAGGCTGCGTGCGGGGTGTGTGCGTGGGGGGG
TGAGCAGGGGGTGTGGGCGCGGCGGTCGGGCTGTAACCCCCCCCTGCACCCCCCTCCCCGAGTTGCTGAG
CACGGCCCGGCTTCGGGTGCGGGGCTCCGTGCGGGGCGTGGCGCGGGGCTCGCCGTGCCGGGCGGGGGGT
GGCGGCAGGTGGGGGTGCCGGGCGGGGCGGGGCCGCCTCGGGCCGGGGAGGGCTCGGGGGAGGGGCGCGG
CGGCCCCGGAGCGCCGGCGGCTGTCGAGGCGCGGCGAGCCGCAGCCATTGCCTTTTATGGTAATCGTGCG
AGAGGGCGCAGGGACTTCCTTTGTCCCAAATCTGGCGGAGCCGAAATCTGGGAGGCGCCGCCGCACCCCC
TCTAGCGGGCGCGGGCGAAGCGGTGCGGCGCCGGCAGGAAGGAAATGGGCGGGGAGGGCCTTCGTGCGTC
GCCGCGCCGCCGTCCCCTTCTCCATCTCCAGCCTCGGGGCTGCCGCAGGGGGACGGCTGCCTTCGGGGGG
GACGGGGCAGGGCGGGGTTCGGCTTCTGGCGTGTGACCGGCGGGGTTTATATCTTCCCTTCTCTGTTCCT
CCGCAGCCCCCAAGCTACCATGGCAGATCCAGCCGAATGCAGCATCAAAGTGATGTGCCGGTTCCGGCCC
CTCAACGAAGCTGAGATCCTCCGCGGGGACAAATTCATCCCCAAATTCAAAGGCGAGGAGACGGTGGTGA
TCGGGCAAGGGAAGCCGTATGTCTTTGACCGAGTTCTGCCGCCCAACACAACCCAGGAGCAGGTCTACAA
TGCCTGTGCGAAGCAGATTGTCAAAGATGTCCTCGAGGGTTACAATGGGACAATTTTTGCATACGGGCAG
ACTTCATCAGGAAAAACTCATACCATGGAGGGGAAGCTGCACGATCCTCAGCTTATGGGTATCATACCCA
GGATCGCACACGATATTTTCGATCACATCTATTCCATGGATGAGAACTTGGAGTTTCATATCAAGGTTTC
CTATTTTGAGATCTACTTGGACAAAATAAGGGACTTGCTTGACGTGTCCAAGACCAACTTGGCTGTTCAT
GAAGACAAAAACAGAGTCCCCTATGTAAAGGGGTGCACCGAGAGGTTTGTGTCAAGCCCGGAGGAGGTCA
TGGATGTGATCGATGAGGGCAAAGCAAACCGACATGTGGCTGTGACAAACATGAACGAACACAGCTCCAG
GAGTCACAGTATCTTCCTGATTAACATTAAACAAGAGAATGTGGAGACTGAAAAAAAACTCAGCGGGAAG
CTGTATTTGGTTGATTTGGCTGGGAGTGAAAAGGTCAGCAAAACTGGTGCCGAGGGAGCTGTTCTTGATG
AAGCTAAAAATATCAACAAGTCTTTGTCTGCTCTTGGAAATGTGATCTCTGCCTTGGCAGAAGGGACAAA
AACACATGTGCCATACCGGGACAGCAAGATGACTCGGATTCTCCAGGACTCTCTGGGTGGGAACTGCAGG
ACCACCATTGTCATTTGCTGTTCTCCTTCAGTCTTCAATGAGGCTGAGACCAAGTCCACGCTGATGTTTG
GACAGAGAGCAAAGACCATCAAGAATACAGTCTCTGTGAACTTGGAACTAACAGCAGAAGAATGGAAGAA
GAAATATGAAAAAGAGAAAGAGAAGAATAAGGCCCTGAAGAGTGTCATCCAGCATCTGGAGGTGGAGCTG
AACAGGTGGAGGAACGGGGAAGCTGTGCCTGAGGATGAACAGATCAGTGCCAAGGACCAGAAGAACCTGG
AGCCCTGCGACAACACACCCATCATAGACAACATCACACCTGTGGTTGACGGCATCTCTGCTGAGAAAGA
GAAGTATGACGAGGAAATCACCAGTCTGTACCGACAGCTGGATGACAAGGACGATGAAATTAACCAGCAG
AGCCAGCTGGCTGAAAAGCTGAAGCAACAGATGTTGGATCAGGACGAGCTTCTAGCTTCCACCAGAAGGG
ACTACGAGAAAATCCAGGAGGAGCTGACCCGCCTCCAGATTGAAAACGAGGCGGCTAAAGACGAGGTGAA
GGAGGTCCTCCAGGCCCTGGAGGAGCTGGCTGTCAATTACGACCAGAAGTCACAGGAAGTGGAGGACAAG
ACCCGGGCCAACGAGCAACTGACCGATGAGCTGGCCCAGAAAACGACGACACTGACAACCACCCAGCGGG
AGCTGAGTCAGCTACAGGAGCTTAGCAACCACCAGAAGAAGAGGGCCACGGAGATCCTGAACCTGCTTCT
CAAGGATCTGGGCGAGCTTGGCGCGCCTAGGCCTACCATGGTGAGCAAGGGCGAGGAGCTGTTCACCGGG
GTGGTGCCCATCCTGGTCGAGCTGGACGGCGACGTAAACGGCCACAAGTTCAGCGTGTCCGGCGAGGGCG
AGGGCGATGCCACCTACGGCAAGCTGACCCTGAAGTTCATCTGCACCACCGGCAAGCTGCCCGTGCCCTG
GCCCACCCTCGTGACCACCCTGACCTACGGCGTGCAGTGCTTCAGCCGCTACCCCGACCACATGAAGCAG
CACGACTTCTTCAAGTCCGCCATGCCCGAAGGCTACGTCCAGGAGCGCACCATCTTCTTCAAGGACGACG
GCAACTACAAGACCCGCGCCGAGGTGAAGTTCGAGGGCGACACCCTGGTGAACCGCATCGAGCTGAAGGG
CATCGACTTCAAGGAGGACGGCAACATCCTGGGGCACAAGCTGGAGTACAACTACAACAGCCACAACGTC
TATATCATGGCCGACAAGCAGAAGAACGGCATCAAGGTGAACTTCAAGATCCGCCACAACATCGAGGACG
GCAGCGTGCAGCTCGCCGACCACTACCAGCAGAACACCCCCATCGGCGACGGCCCCGTGCTGCTGCCCGA
CAACCACTACCTGAGCACCCAGTCCGCCCTGAGCAAAGACCCCAACGAGAAGCGCGATCACATGGTCCTG
CTGGAGTTCGTGACCGCCGCCGGGATCACTCTCGGCATGGACGAGCTGTACAAGCGGACCGTCTAATCTA
GATAAGTAATGATCATAATCAGCCATATCACATCTGTAGAGGTTTTACTTGCTTTAAAAAACCTCCCACA
CCTCCCCCTGAACCTGAAACATAAAATGAATGCAATTGTTGTTGTTAACTTGTTTATTGCAGCTTATAAT
GGTTACAAATAAAGCAATAGCATCACAAATTTCACAAATAAAGCATTTTTTTCACTGCATTCTAGTTGTG
GTTTGTCCAAACTCATCAATGTATCTTATCATGTCTGGATCCCCGGGTACCGAGCTCGAATTCGTAATCA
TGGTCATAGCTGTTTCCTGTGTGAAATTGTTATCCGCTCACAATTCCACACAACATACGAGCCGGAAGCA
TAAAGTGTAAAGCCTGGGGTGCCTAATGAGTGAGCTAACTCACATTAATTGCGTTGCGCTCACTGCCCGC
TTTCCAGTCGGGAAACCTGTCGTGCCAGCTGCATTAATGAATCGGCCAACGCGCGGGGAGAGGCGGTTTG
CGTATTGGGCGCTCTTCCGCTTCCTCGCTCACTGACTCGCTGCGCTCGGTCGTTCGGCTGCGGCGAGCGG
TATCAGCTCACTCAAAGGCGGTAATACGGTTATCCACAGAATCAGGGGATAACGCAGGAAAGAACATGTG
AGCAAAAGGCCAGCAAAAGGCCAGGAACCGTAAAAAGGCCGCGTTGCTGGCGTTTTTCCATAGGCTCCGC
CCCCCTGACGAGCATCACAAAAATCGACGCTCAAGTCAGAGGTGGCGAAACCCGACAGGACTATAAAGAT
ACCAGGCGTTTCCCCCTGGAAGCTCCCTCGTGCGCTCTCCTGTTCCGACCCTGCCGCTTACCGGATACCT
GTCCGCCTTTCTCCCTTCGGGAAGCGTGGCGCTTTCTCATAGCTCACGCTGTAGGTATCTCAGTTCGGTG
TAGGTCGTTCGCTCCAAGCTGGGCTGTGTGCACGAACCCCCCGTTCAGCCCGACCGCTGCGCCTTATCCG
GTAACTATCGTCTTGAGTCCAACCCGGTAAGACACGACTTATCGCCACTGGCAGCAGCCACTGGTAACAG
GATTAGCAGAGCGAGGTATGTAGGCGGTGCTACAGAGTTCTTGAAGTGGTGGCCTAACTACGGCTACACT
AGAAGGACAGTATTTGGTATCTGCGCTCTGCTGAAGCCAGTTACCTTCGGAAAAAGAGTTGGTAGCTCTT
GATCCGGCAAACAAACCACCGCTGGTAGCGGTGGTTTTTTTGTTTGCAAGCAGCAGATTACGCGCAGAAA
AAAAGGATCTCAAGAAGATCCTTTGATCTTTTCTACGGGGTCTGACGCTCAGTGGAACGAAAACTCACGT
TAAGGGATTTTGGTCATGAGATTATCAAAAAGGATCTTCACCTAGATCCTTTTAAATTAAAAATGAAGTT
TTAAATCAATCTAAAGTATATATGAGTAAACTTGGTCTGACAGTTACCAATGCTTAATCAGTGAGGCACC
TATCTCAGCGATCTGTCTATTTCGTTCATCCATAGTTGCCTGACTCCCCGTCGTGTAGATAACTACGATA
CGGGAGGGCTTACCATCTGGCCCCAGTGCTGCAATGATACCGCGAGACCCACGCTCACCGGCTCCAGATT
TATCAGCAATAAACCAGCCAGCCGGAAGGGCCGAGCGCAGAAGTGGTCCTGCAACTTTATCCGCCTCCAT
CCAGTCTATTAATTGTTGCCGGGAAGCTAGAGTAAGTAGTTCGCCAGTTAATAGTTTGCGCAACGTTGTT
GCCATTGCTACAGGCATCGTGGTGTCACGCTCGTCGTTTGGTATGGCTTCATTCAGCTCCGGTTCCCAAC
GATCAAGGCGAGTTACATGATCCCCCATGTTGTGCAAAAAAGCGGTTAGCTCCTTCGGTCCTCCGATCGT
TGTCAGAAGTAAGTTGGCCGCAGTGTTATCACTCATGGTTATGGCAGCACTGCATAATTCTCTTACTGTC
ATGCCATCCGTAAGATGCTTTTCTGTGACTGGTGAGTACTCAACCAAGTCATTCTGAGAATAGTGTATGC
GGCGACCGAGTTGCTCTTGCCCGGCGTCAATACGGGATAATACCGCGCCACATAGCAGAACTTTAAAAGT
GCTCATCATTGGAAAACGTTCTTCGGGGCGAAAACTCTCAAGGATCTTACCGCTGTTGAGATCCAGTTCG
ATGTAACCCACTCGTGCACCCAACTGATCTTCAGCATCTTTTACTTTCACCAGCGTTTCTGGGTGAGCAA
AAACAGGAAGGCAAAATGCCGCAAAAAAGGGAATAAGGGCGACACGGAAATGTTGAATACTCATACTCTT
CCTTTTTCAATATTATTGAAGCATTTATCAGGGTTATTGTCTCATGAGCGGATACATATTTGAATGTATT
TAGAAAAATAAACAAATAGGGGTTCCGCGCACATTTCCCCGAAAAGTGCCACCTGACGTCTAAGAAACCA
TTATTATCATGACATTAACCTATAAAAATAGGCGTATCACGAGGCCCTTTCGTCTCGCGCGTTTCGGTGA
TGACGGTGAAAACCTCTGACACATGCAGCTCCCGGAGACGGTCACAGCTTGTCTGTAAGCGGATGCCGGG
AGCAGACAAGCCCGTCAGGGCGCGTCAGCGGGTGTTGGCGGGTGTCGGGGTTGGCTTAACTATGCGGCAT
CAGAGCAGATTGTACTGAGAGTGCACCATATGCGGTGTGAAATACCGCACAGATGCGTAAGGAGAAAATA
CCGCATCAGGCGCCATTCGCCATTCAGGCTGCGCAACTGTTGGGAAGGGCGATCGGTGCGGGCCTCTTCG
CTATTACGCCAGCTGGCGAAAGGGGGATGTGCTGCAAGGCGATTAAGTTGGGTAACGCCAGGGTTTTCCC
AGTCACGACGTTGTAAAACGACGGCCAGTGCCAAGTTGGGATCTTTGCATTGGCCCACGGCTCTCAGGAT
GGGGATGCTCCCCTTCAGCACCCGGTTCCCCTTGGAAACTGATGGTCCTGGCTCTGTGGCATGGCAGTGG
CACTGTGAGGAGCCCCTACCAGCAGCACACAGTGGGTTTGGCACTGCCACGCTCCGGATGCCGCGCTCTG
ATCCAACCCCATAATCAAGGGAACCCGAATTGCCCCATCATTGCCCCCACCACCCCCATCCTGCCGGGCC
CTCACACCCCACGCTGCCTTGTGGTGACATTCCCCAGCCCAAACCCACGGCTTCATGGCTACCGCGGGGC
ATTTCCCATTGCCGCCCCATTATCAGCTCTGCACACCTCCCGCTGTACCCATGCCTCGTGGCTGCCCTTC
TTTGACGTATAATCTTCTAATTAATACCCGGCCTTGTCAAAGTGGAGCACAAACGTTAATTAATTCCCCA
GCAGGCAGGTAATTAACAGTGTGACTCCCTTTTTGCTGCGAGTGGGGCTGATACAGAGAGATGTGGCACT
ATGGAGCCCACGGGGTCCTGGCACTGGGTGCCCACGGAGGTCCCCATGTGCTGCAGTGTCACCGCCTCCG
AGGTGACAGTATTGTCCCTGCGGTGTCCCTGCAGCTCAGCTCTGTCCACAGGGCCACCTCCAGTTTGGAG
GGGACACAATGCAGCCCCGATGCAACCCATCCTCGCAGCATCCCAGGGACAAAGACCCCACTGCAAGACC
GCACACAGGGCTGGGTCCCGCTCCCCTAATATCTACAGTGCTTTTGCATGGCCCCTTAATCAATGCAGTT
AATCAGCATGCGCTCATGCACCGCTCTGGAGCTGCAAAGCCCCTCGCAGCGCTGCTCACCAACACCGCGC
ACCGCCCCGGCCCAGCCTGCAGCACGCGCTGCAAACAGGAAAGAAACAAAATATTGCCCAAATGTAGGCA
AAGGCATTCGGCTGCCTTGACCTCCGCCGGGCCGGGCCCTGCCTGACTCAGCTCCTTACTCAGCGCTCGC
TTCCTCCCTCCGGCTGCCACCGCCGCAGCGCACACCCTGACAAAGAGTGGCCCTTAACGGGCTCTGAGGT
GCACCCAGCAGTGCACTCAGCAGTCCAAGGGCCGGCCTGGAGGTTTGCACCGCTACGTGCTGACATTAGC
ATTGAACTTGGCCCTGGGTAGTGCTGCAGGCCGGGCGGGGTGGGTGTAGAGAGTGCAGCGCGCGTTGCAC
CCGGTGCCCCTTCCCCTCCCTTGCATCCCAGCAGGCTGCACCCCAGCACCAGGCCCGTGCATGCATGCTC
CTGGTGTTATTGCAGCCTGGTGCATGCATGCGTCTTAGTGGTGCAGCGCTGTGCATGCATCCTCCTTGGT
GTGTAGCAGC
