>Addgene plasmid #45059 | pBa.Kif5c 1-559.GFP | addgene partial sequence | sequence record 64665 | EGFP_N
GCCCTTGCTCACCATGGTAGGCCTAGGCGCGCCAAGCTCGCCCAGATCCTTGAGAAGCAGGTTCAGGATC
TCCGTGGCCCTCTTCTTCTGGTGGTTGCTAAGCTCCTGTAGCTGACTCAGCTCCCGCTGGGTGGTTGTCA
GTGTCGTCGTTTTCTGGGCCAGCTCATCGGTCAGTTGCTCGTTGGCCCGGGTCTTGTCCTCCACTTCCTG
TGACTTCTGGTCGTAATTGACAGCCAGCTCCTCCAGGGCCTGGAGGACCTCCTTCACCTCGTCTTTAGCC
GCCTCGTTTTCAATCTGGAGGCGGGTCAGCTCCTCCTGGATTTTCTCGTAGTCCCTTCTGGTGGAAGCTA
GAAGCTCGTCCTGATCCAACATCTGTTGCTTCAGCTTTTCAGCCAGCTGGCTCTGCTGGTTAATTTCATC
GTCCTTGTCATCCAGCTGTCGGTACAGACTGGTGATTTCCTCGTCATACTTCTCTTTCTCAGCAGAGATG
CCGTCAACCACAGGTGTGATGTTGTCTATGATGGGTGTGTTGTCGCAGGGCTCCAGGTTCTTCTGGTCCT
TGGCACTGATCTGTTCATCCTCAGGCACAGCTTCCCCGTTCCTCCACCTGTTCAGCTCCACCTCCAGATG
CTGGATGACACTCTTCAGGGCCTTATTCTTCTCTTTCTCTTTTTCATATTTCTTCTTCCATTCTTCTGCT
GTTAGTTCCAAGTTCACAGAGACTGTATTCTTGATGGTCTTTGCTCTCTGTCCAAACATCAGCGTGGACT
TGGTCTCAGCCTCATTGAAGACTGA
